>Addgene plasmid #204804 | EV-D68 2A protease; 6xHis-GST-TEV, low expression levels | addgene full sequence | sequence record 417056 | Addgene NGS Result
TAATACGACTCACTATAGGGGAATTGTGAGCGGATAACAATTCCCCTCTAGAAATAATTTTGTTTAACTT
TAAGAAGGAGATATACATATGCACCATCACCACCATCACTCATCGATGTCTCCCATTTTGGGTTATTGGA
AGATAAAGGGGTTAGTACAACCGACCAGATTACTGTTAGAGTACCTTGAAGAGAAGTATGAAGAGCATTT
ATATGAGCGCGACGAAGGCGATAAGTGGCGCAACAAGAAATTTGAGTTAGGCCTCGAGTTTCCGAACCTT
CCTTATTATATCGACGGGGACGTAAAGTTGACGCAATCTATGGCAATAATTCGGTATATAGCAGACAAGC
ATAACATGTTGGGTGGCTGCCCCAAAGAGCGTGCCGAGATCTCCATGTTAGAAGGAGCCGTCCTGGACAT
TCGCTATGGTGTGTCGCGCATTGCCTACTCAAAAGATTTCGAGACTTTAAAAGTTGACTTTCTGAGCAAG
CTGCCGGAGATGCTTAAGATGTTCGAAGATCGGCTGTGTCACAAGACGTACCTCAACGGTGACCACGTTA
CCCACCCAGACTTTATGCTTTACGATGCGCTGGACGTTGTGCTTTACATGGACCCGATGTGTCTGGACGC
GTTTCCGAAGTTGGTATGTTTCAAGAAGCGGATTGAGGCTATTCCCCAAATAGACAAATACCTTAAGAGT
AGTAAGTACATCGCGTGGCCACTTCAAGGTTGGCAAGCTACCTTCGGCGGCGGCGACCATCCCCCAAAGT
CGGGCGGCGGCAGCGAGAACCTGTACTTCCAATCCATGGGTCCGGGCTTTGGGGGCGTATTTGTTGGAAG
TTTTAAAATTATTAATTACCACCTTGCAACGATTGAGGAGCGTCAGTCTGCAATTTACGTCGATTGGCAG
AGCGACGTTCTTGTTACCCCTATAGCAGCACACGGGAGACACCAGATTGCCCGGTGTAAGTGTAACACGG
GAGTTTATTACTGTAGACATCGCGACCGCAGTTATCCAATTTGTTTTGAGGGACCTGGAATCCAGTGGAT
TGAACAAAATGAATACTATCCTGCACGTTATCAAACAAATGTGTTATTGGCCGCGGGCCCGGCGGAGGCT
GGAGATTGTGGCGGTTTACTGGTTTGTCCCCACGGCGTTATAGGCCTGTTAACGGCGGGGGGTGGAGGTA
TCGTGGCGTTTACAGACATACGGAATCTGCTGTGGCTGGATACGGATGTCATGGAACAGTAATGACTCGA
GCACCCGTCGACAAGCTTGCGGCCGCACTCGAGCACCACCACCACCACCACTGAGATCCGGCTGCTAACA
AAGCCCGAAAGGAAGCTGAGTTGGCTGCTGCCACCGCTGAGCAATAACTAGCATAACCCCTTGGGGCCTC
TAAACGGGTCTTGAGGGGTTTTTTGCTGAAAGGAGGAACTATATCCGGATTGGCGAATGGG
[124 nt withheld, positions 1462-1585]
C
[91 nt withheld, positions 1587-1677]
A
[49 nt withheld, positions 1679-1727]
CCTTTGACGTTGGAGTCCACGTTCTTT
[37 nt withheld, positions 1755-1791]
ACCCTATCTCGGTCTATTCTTTTGATTTATAAGGGATTTTGCCGATTTCGGCCTATTGGTTAAAAAATGA
GCTGATTTAACAAAAATTTAACGCGAATTTTAACAAAATATTAACGCTTACAATTTAGGTGGCACTTTTC
GGGGAAATGTGCGCGGAACCCCTATTTGTTTATTTTTCTAAATACATTCAAATATGTATCCGCTCATGAA
TTAATTCTTAGAAAAACTCATCGAGCATCAAATGAAACTGCAATTTATTCATATCAGGATTATCAATACC
ATATTTTTGAAAAAGCCGTTTCTGTAATGAAGGAGAAAACTCACCGAGGCAGTTCCATAGGATGGCAAGA
TCCTGGTATCGGTCTGCGATTCCGACTCGTCCAACATCAATACAACCTATTAATTTCCCCTCGTCAAAAA
TAAGGTTATCAAGTGAGAAATCACCATGAGTGACGACTGAATCCGGTGAGAATGGCAAAAGTTTATGCAT
TTCTTTCCAGACTTGTTCAACAGGCCAGCCATTACGCTCGTCATCAAAATCACTCGCATCAACCAAACCG
TTATTCATTCGTGATTGCGCCTGAGCGAGACGAAATACGCGATCGCTGTTAAAAGGACAATTACAAACAG
GAATCGAATGCAACCGGCGCAGGAACACTGCCAGCGCATCAACAATATTTTCACCTGAATCAGGATATTC
TTCTAATACCTGGAATGCTGTTTTCCCGGGGATCGCAGTGGTGAGTAACCATGCATCATCAGGAGTACGG
ATAAAATGCTTGATGGTCGGAAGAGGCATAAATTCCGTCAGCCAGTTTAGTCTGACCATCTCATCTGTAA
CATCATTGGCAACGCTACCTTTGCCATGTTTCAGAAACAACTCTGGCGCATCGGGCTTCCCATACAATCG
ATAGATTGTCGCACCTGATTGCCCGACATTATCGCGAGCCCATTTATACCCATATAAATCAGCATCCATG
TTGGAATTTAATCGCGGCCTAGAGCAAGACGTTTCCCGTTGAATATGGCTCATAACACCCCTTGTATTAC
TGTTTATGTAAGCAGACAGTTTTATTGTTCATGACCAAAATCCCTTAACGTGAGTTTTCGTTCCACTGAG
CGTCAGACCCCGTAGAAAAGATCAAAGGATCTTCTTGAGATCCTTTTTTTCTGCGCGTAATCTGCTGCTT
GCAAACAAAAAAACCACCGCTACCAGCGGTGGTTTGTTTGCCGGATCAAGAGCTACCAACTCTTTTTCCG
AAGGTAACTGGCTTCAGCAGAGCGCAGATACCAAATACTGTCCTTCTAGTGTAGCCGTAGTTAGGCCACC
ACTTCAAGAACTCTGTAGCACCGCCTACATACCTCGCTCTGCTAATCCTGTTACCAGTGGCTGCTGCCAG
TGGCGATAAGTCGTGTCTTACCGGGTTGGACTCAAGACGATAGTTACCGGATAAGGCGCAGCGGTCGGGC
TGAACGGGGGGTTCGTGCACACAGCCCAGCTTGGAGCGAACGACCTACACCGAACTGAGATACCTACAGC
GTGAGCTATGAGAAAGCGCCACGCTTCCCGAAGGGAGAAAGGCGGACAGGTATCCGGTAAGCGGCAGGGT
CGGAACAGGAGAGCGCACGAGGGAGCTTCCAGGGGGAAACGCCTGGTATCTTTATAGTCCTGTCGGGTTT
CGCCACCTCTGACTTGAGCGTCGATTTTTGTGATGCTCGTCAGGGGGGCGGAGCCTATGGAAAAACGCCA
GCAACGCGGCCTTTTTACGGTTCCTGGCCTTTTGCTGGCCTTTTGCTCACATGTTCTTTCCTGCGTTATC
CCCTGATTCTGTGGATAACCGTATTACCGCCTTTGAGTGAGCTGATACCGCTCGCCGCAGCCGAACGACC
GAGCGCAGCGAGTCAGTGAGCGAGGAAGCGGAAGAGCGCCTGATGCGGTATTTTCTCCTTACGCATCTGT
GCGGTATTTCACACCGCAATGGTGCACTCTCAGTACAATCTGCTCTGATGCCGCATAGTTAAGCCAGTAT
ACACTCCGCTATCGCTACGTGACTGGGTCATGGCTGCGCCCCGACACCCGCCAACACCCGCTGACGCGCC
CTGACGGGCTTGTCTGCTCCCGGCATCCGCTTACAGACAAGCTGTGACCGTCTCCGGGAGCTGCATGTGT
CAGAGGTTTTCACCGTCATCACCGAAACGCGCGAGGCAGCTGCGGTAAAGCTCATCAGCGTGGTCGTGAA
GCGATTCACAGATGTCTGCCTGTTCATCCGCGTCCAGCTCGTTGAGTTTCTCCAGAAGCGTTAATGTCTG
GCTTCTGATAAAGCGGGCCATGTTAAGGGCGGTTTTTTCCTGTTTGGTCACTGATGCCTCCGTGTAAGGG
GGATTTCTGTTCATGGGGGTAATGATACCGATGAAACGAGAGAGGATGCTCACGATACGGGTTACTGATG
ATGAACATGCCCGGTTACTGGAACGTTGTGAGGGTAAACAACTGGCGGTATGGATGCGGCGGGACCAGAG
AAAAATCACTCAGGGTCAATGCCAGCGCTTCGTTAATACAGATGTAGGTGTTCCACAGGGTAGCCAGCAG
CATCCTGCGATGCAGATCCGGAACATAATGGTGCAGGGCGCTGACTTCCGCGTTTCCAGACTTTACGAAA
CACGGAAACCGAAGACCATTCATGTTGTTGCTCAGGTCGCAGACGTTTTGCAGCAGCAGTCGCTTCACGT
TCGCTCGCGTATCGGTGATTCATTCTGCTAACCAGTAAGGCAACCCCGCCAGCCTAGCCGGGTCCTCAAC
GACAGGAGCACGATCATGCGCACCCGTGGGGCCGCCATGCCGGCGATAATGGCCTGCTTCTCGCCGAAAC
GTTTGGTGGCGGGACCAGTGACGAAGGCTTGAGCGAGGGCGTGCAAGATTCCGAATACCGCAAGCGACAG
GCCGATCATCGTCGCGCTCCAGCGAAAGTGGTCCTCGCCGAAAATGACCCAGAGCGCTGCCGGCACCTGT
CCTACGAGTTGCATGATAAAGAAGACAGTCATAAGTGCGGCGACGATAGTCATGCCCCGCGCCCACCGGA
AGGAGCTGACTGGGTTGAAGGCTCTCAAGGGCATCGGTCGAGATCCCGGTGCCTAATGAGTGAGCTAACT
TACATTAATTGCGTTGCGCTCACTGCCCGCTTTCCAGTCGGGAAACCTGTCGTGCCAGCTGCATTAATGA
ATCGGCCAACGCGCGGGGAGAGGCGGTTTGCGTATTGGGCGCCAGGGTGGTTTTTCTTTTCACCAGTGAG
ACGGGCAACAGCTGATTGCCCTTCACCGCCTGGCCCTGAGAGAGTTGCAGCAAGCGGTCCACGCTGGTTT
GCCCCAGCAGGCGAAAATCCTGTTTGATGGTGGTTAACGGCGGGATATAACATGAGCTGTCTTCGGTATC
GTCGTATCCCACTACCGAGATATCCGCACCAACGCGCAGCCCGGACTCGGTAATGGCGCGCATTGCGCCC
AGCGCCATCTGATCGTTGGCAACCAGCATCGCAGTGGGAACGATGCCCTCATTCAGCATTTGCATGGTTT
GTTGAAAACCGGACATGGCACTCCAGTCGCCTTCCCGTTCCGCTATCGGCTGAATTTGATTGCGAGTGAG
ATATTTATGCCAGCCAGCCAGACGCAGACGCGCCGAGACAGAACTTAATGGGCCCGCTAACAGCGCGATT
TGCTGGTGACCCAATGCGACCAGATGCTCCACGCCCAGTCGCGTACCGTCTTCATGGGAGAAAATAATAC
TGTTGATGGGTGTCTGGTCAGAGACATCAAGAAATAACGCCGGAACATTAGTGCAGGCAGCTTCCACAGC
AATGGCATCCTGGTCATCCAGCGGATAGTTAATGATCAGCCCACTGACGCGTTGCGCGAGAAGATTGTGC
ACCGCCGCTTTACAGGCTTCGACGCCGCTTCGTTCTACCATCGACACCACCACGCTGGCACCCAGTTGAT
CGGCGCGAGATTTAATCGCCGCGACAATTTGCGACGGCGCGTGCAGGGCCAGACTGGAGGTGGCAACGCC
AATCAGCAACGACTGTTTGCCCGCCAGTTGTTGTGCCACGCGGTTGGGAATGTAATTCAGCTCCGCCATC
GCCGCTTCCACTTTTTCCCGCGTTTTCGCAGAAACGTGGCTGGCCTGGTTCACCACGCGGGAAACGGTCT
GATAAGAGACACCGGCATACTCTGCGACATCGTATAACGTTACTGGTTTCACATTCACCACCCTGAATTG
ACTCTCTTCCGGGCGCTATCATGCCATACCGCGAAAGGTTTTGCGCCATTCGATGGTGTCCGGGATCTCG
ACGCTCTCCCTTATGCGACTCCTGCATTAGGAAGCAGCCCAGTAGTAGGTTGAGGCCGTTGAGCACCGCC
GCCGCAAGGAATGGTGCATGCAAGGAGATGGCGCCCAACAGTCCCCCGGCCACGGGGCCTGCCACCATAC
CCACGCCGAAACAAGCGCTCATGAGCCCGAAGTGGCGAGCCCGATCTTCCCCATCGGTGATGTCGGCGAT
ATAGGCGCCAGCAACCGCACCTGTGGCGCCGGTGATGCCGGCCACGATGCGTCCGGCGTAGAGGATCGAG
ATCTCGATCCCGCGAAAT
Features (pLannotate 1.2.2; 20 found; start..end, strand, type, name):
      1..19      +  promoter       T7 promoter: promoter for bacteriophage T7 RNA polymerase
     20..44      +  protein_bind   lac operator: The lac repressor binds to the lac operator to inhibit transcription in E. coli. This inhibition can be relieved by adding lactose or isopropyl-β-D-thiogalactopyranoside (IPTG). lac repressor encoded by lacI
     59..81      +  RBS            RBS: efficient ribosome binding site from bacteriophage T7 gene 10 (Olins and Rangwala, 1989)
    116..769     +  CDS            GST26_SCHJA: Experimental evidence at protein level: Swiss-Prot protein existence level 1. GST isoenzymes appear to play a central role in the parasite detoxification system. Other functions are also suspected including a role in increasing the solubility of haematin in the parasite gut. From Schistosoma japonicum (Blood fluke).
    809..1249    +  CDS            POLG_HED68 (fragment): Experimental evidence at protein level: Swiss-Prot protein existence level 1. [RNA-directed RNA polymerase]: Replicates the viral genomic RNA on the surface of intracellular membranes. May form linear arrays of subunits that propagate along a strong head-to-tail interaction called interface-I. Covalently attaches UMP to a tyrosine of VPg, which is used to prime RNA synthesis. The positive stranded RNA genome is first replicated at virus induced membranous vesicles, creating a dsRNA genomic replication form. This dsRNA is then used as template to synthesize positive stranded RNA genomes. ss(+)R
   1294..1311    +  CDS            9xHis (fragment): 9xHis affinity tag
   1321..1370    +  CDS            SET1 (fragment): solubility-enhancement tag derived from T7 phage gene 10B
   1378..1425    +  terminator     T7 terminator: transcription terminator for bacteriophage T7 RNA polymerase
   1462..1890    +  rep_origin     f1 ori (sequence partly withheld): f1 bacteriophage origin of replication; arrow indicates direction of (+) strand synthesis
   1943..2000    +  promoter       AmpR promoter (fragment): bla
   2009..2824    -  CDS            KanR: aminoglycoside phosphotransferase; aph(3')-Ia; confers resistance to kanamycin in bacteria or G418 (Geneticin®) in eukaryotes
   2946..3534    +  rep_origin     ori: high-copy-number ColE1/pMB1/pBR322/pUC origin of replication
   3720..3859    -  misc_feature   bom: basis of mobility region from pBR322
   3961..4152    -  CDS            rop: Rop protein, which maintains plasmids at low copy number; rop
   4169..4549    +  CDS            YPB1_ECOLX: Protein predicted: Swiss-Prot protein existence level 4. From Escherichia coli.
   4621..4912    -  CDS            TcR (fragment): tetracycline efflux protein; tet; confers resistance to tetracycline
   4927..4948    -  protein_bind   CAP binding site: CAP binding activates transcription in the presence of cAMP. E. coli catabolite activator protein
   4961..6043    -  CDS            lacI: lac repressor; lacI; The lac repressor binds to the lac operator to inhibit transcription in E. coli. This inhibition can be relieved by adding lactose or isopropyl-β-D-thiogalactopyranoside (IPTG).
   6044..6121    -  promoter       lacI promoter: lacI
   6129..6408    -  CDS            TcR (fragment): tetracycline efflux protein; tet; confers resistance to tetracycline
