[The description below was written by a language model from this plasmid's Addgene catalogue record and pLannotate feature annotations shown in this document.]
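Description:
EV-D68 2A protease; 6xHis-GST-TEV is a 6,429-nt bacterial expression plasmid built on the pNIC-6HIS-GST-TEV-GG backbone, a pET-style vector for T7-driven protein production in E. coli. It is selected with kanamycin through an aph(3')-Ia (KanR) gene and replicates from a ColE1/pMB1-type origin accompanied by the pBR322 bom region and the rop gene, which normally holds copy number down; the catalogue lists copy number as unknown. An f1 origin is also present, and short tetracycline-resistance fragments appear to be non-functional backbone remnants.

The expression cassette consists of a T7 promoter followed by a lac operator and the T7 gene 10 ribosome binding site, with a plasmid-borne lacI gene supplying repressor so that transcription is held off until IPTG induction in a host that provides T7 RNA polymerase. The open reading frame contains Schistosoma japonicum glutathione S-transferase followed by a roughly 440-nt fragment of the Enterovirus D68 polyprotein, which corresponds to the 2A protease insert. The name and backbone indicate an N-terminal 6xHis tag ahead of GST and a TEV protease cleavage site between GST and the insert, allowing affinity capture and subsequent tag removal, although neither was annotated as a separate feature. Downstream of the insert, the table shows a short His-tag fragment and a T7 gene 10-derived fragment before the T7 terminator; the record does not show whether these are translated.

The plasmid is intended for recombinant production of the viral 2A protease, and its name notes that expression levels are low. The record lists Gateway as the cloning method.
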