Addgene plasmid #204804: EV-D68 2A protease; 6xHis-GST-TEV, low expression levels
Purpose: Bacterial expresison of Enterovirus D68 2A protease
Depositing lab: ASAP Discovery & Frank von Delft. Depositing organization: University of Oxford.
Backbone
  Vector backbone: pNIC-6HIS-GST-TEV-GG
  Vector type: Bacterial Expression
Growth in bacteria
  Bacterial resistance: Kanamycin, 50 μg/mL
  Growth temperature: 37°C
  Growth strain: DH5alpha
  Copy number: Unknown
Gene/Insert
  Gene/Insert name: D68 2A protease
  Species: Enterovirus D68
  Cloning method: Gateway Cloning
How to cite: EV-D68 2A protease; 6xHis-GST-TEV, low expression levels was a gift from ASAP Discovery & Frank von Delft (Addgene plasmid # 204804 ; http://n2t.net/addgene:204804 ; RRID:Addgene_204804)
