>Addgene plasmid #204804 | EV-D68 2A protease; 6xHis-GST-TEV, low expression levels | depositor partial sequence | sequence record 398077 | Insert
ATGCACCATCACCACCATCACTCATCGATGTCTCCCATTTTGGGTTATTGGAAGATAAAGGGGTTAGTAC
AACCGACCAGATTACTGTTAGAGTACCTTGAAGAGAAGTATGAAGAGCATTTATATGAGCGCGACGAAGG
CGATAAGTGGCGCAACAAGAAATTTGAGTTAGGCCTCGAGTTTCCGAACCTTCCTTATTATATCGACGGG
GACGTAAAGTTGACGCAATCTATGGCAATAATTCGGTATATAGCAGACAAGCATAACATGTTGGGTGGCT
GCCCCAAAGAGCGTGCCGAGATCTCCATGTTAGAAGGAGCCGTCCTGGACATTCGCTATGGTGTGTCGCG
CATTGCCTACTCAAAAGATTTCGAGACTTTAAAAGTTGACTTTCTGAGCAAGCTGCCGGAGATGCTTAAG
ATGTTCGAAGATCGGCTGTGTCACAAGACGTACCTCAACGGTGACCACGTTACCCACCCAGACTTTATGC
TTTACGATGCGCTGGACGTTGTGCTTTACATGGACCCGATGTGTCTGGACGCGTTTCCGAAGTTGGTATG
TTTCAAGAAGCGGATTGAGGCTATTCCCCAAATAGACAAATACCTTAAGAGTAGTAAGTACATCGCGTGG
CCACTTCAAGGTTGGCAAGCTACCTTCGGCGGCGGCGACCATCCCCCAAAGTCGGGCGGCGGCAGCGAGA
ACCTGTACTTCCAATCCATGGGTCCGGGCTTTGGGGGCGTATTTGTTGGAAGTTTTAAAATTATTAATTA
CCACCTTGCAACGATTGAGGAGCGTCAGTCTGCAATTTACGTCGATTGGCAGAGCGACGTTCTTGTTACC
CCTATAGCAGCACACGGGAGACACCAGATTGCCCGGTGTAAGTGTAACACGGGAGTTTATTACTGTAGAC
ATCGCGACCGCAGTTATCCAATTTGTTTTGAGGGACCTGGAATCCAGTGGATTGAACAAAATGAATACTA
TCCTGCACGTTATCAAACAAATGTGTTATTGGCCGCGGGCCCGGCGGAGGCTGGAGATTGTGGCGGTTTA
CTGGTTTGTCCCCACGGCGTTATAGGCCTGTTAACGGCGGGGGGTGGAGGTATCGTGGCGTTTACAGACA
TACGGAATCTGCTGTGGCTGGATACGGATGTCATGGAACAGTAATGA
